>Addgene plasmid #73293 | pCfB3051(gRNA X-3 XI-2 XII-2) | depositor full sequence | sequence record 166662 | Full plasmid sequence
TCGCGCGTTTCGGTGATGACGGTGAAAACCTCTGACACATGCAGCTCCCGGAGACGGTCACAGCTTGTCT
GTAAGCGGATGCCGGGAGCAGACAAGCCCGTCAGGGCGCGTCAGCGGGCTGCATTTAAATGATCTGTTTA
GCTTGCCTCGTCCCCGCCGGGTCACCCGGCCAGCGACATGGAGGCCCAGAATACCCTCCTTGACAGTCTT
GACGTGCGCAGCTCAGGGGCATGATGTGACTGTCGCCCGTACATTTAGCCCATACATCCCCATGTATAAT
CATTTGCATCCATACATTTTGATGGCCGCACGGCGCGAAGCAAAAATTACGGCTCCTCGCTGCAGACCTG
CGAGCAGGGAAACGCTCCCCTCACAGACGCGTTGAATTGTCCCCACGCCGCGCCCCTGTAGAGAAATATA
AAAGGTTAGGATTTGCCACTGAGGTTCTTCTTTCATATACTTCCTTTTAAAATCTTGCTAGGATACAGTT
CTCACATCACATCCGAACATAAACAACCATGGGTACCACTCTTGACGACACGGCTTACCGGTACCGCACC
AGTGTCCCGGGGGACGCCGAGGCCATCGAGGCACTGGATGGGTCCTTCACCACCGACACCGTTTTCCGCG
TCACCACCACCGGGGACGGCTTCACCCTGCGGGAGGTGCCGGTGGACCCGCCCCTGACCAAGGTGTTCCC
CGACGACGAATCGGACGACGAATCGGACGACGGGGAGGACGGCGACCCGGACTCCCGGACGTTCGTCGCG
TACGGGGACGACGGCGACCTGGCGGGCTTCGTGGTCGTCTCGTACTCCGGCTGGAACCGCCGGCTGACCG
TCGAGGACATCGAGGTCGCCCCGGAGCACCGGGGGCACGGGGTCGGGCGCGCGTTGATGGGGCTCGCGAC
GGAGTTCGCCCGCGAGCGGGGCGCCGGGCACCTCTGGCTGGAGGTCACCAACGTCAACGCACCGGCGATC
CACGCGTACCGGCGGATGGGGTTCACCCTCTGCGGCCTGGACACCGCCCTGTACGACGGCACCGCCTCGG
ACGGCGAGCAGGCGCTCTACATGAGCATGCCCTGCCCCTAATCAGTACTGACAATAAAAAGATTCTTGTT
TTCAAGAACTTGTCATTTGTATAGTTTTTTTATATTGTAGTTGTTCTATTTTAATCAAATGTTAGCGTGA
TTTATATTTTTTTTCGCCTCGACATCATCTGCCCAGATGCGAAGTTAAGTGCGCAGAAAGTAATATCATG
CGTCAATCGTATGTGAATGCTGGTCGCTATACTGCTGTCGATTCGATACTAACGCCGCCATCCAGTGTCG
AAAACGAGCTGCGGCCGCCTACAGGGCGCGTCGCGCCATTCGCCATTCAGGCTGCGCAACTGTTGGGAAG
GGCGATCGGTGCGGGCCTCTTCGCTATTACGCCAGCTGGAATGCGTGCGATAGGGAACAAAAGCTGGAGC
TTCTTTGAAAAGATAATGTATGATTATGCTTTCACTCATATTTATACAGAAACTTGATGTTTTCTTTCGA
GTATATACAAGGTGATTACATGTACGTTTGAAGTACAACTCTAGATTTTGTAGTGCCCTCTTGGGCTAGC
GGTAAAGGTGCGCATTTTTTCACACCCTACAATGTTCTGTTCAAAAGATTTTGGTCAAACGCTGTAGAAG
TGAAAGTTGGTGCGCATGTTTCGGCGTTCGAAACTTCTCCGCAGTGAAAGATAAATGATCCTAATGTGTC
CGCGTTTCTAGTTTTAGAGCTAGAAATAGCAAGTTAAAATAAGGCTAGTCCGTTATCAACTTGAAAAAGT
GGCACCGAGTCGGTGGTGCTTTTTTTGTTTTTTATGTCTTCGAGTCATGTAATTAGTTAAGTGCAGGTAG
GGAACAAAAGCTGGAGCTTCTTTGAAAAGATAATGTATGATTATGCTTTCACTCATATTTATACAGAAAC
TTGATGTTTTCTTTCGAGTATATACAAGGTGATTACATGTACGTTTGAAGTACAACTCTAGATTTTGTAG
TGCCCTCTTGGGCTAGCGGTAAAGGTGCGCATTTTTTCACACCCTACAATGTTCTGTTCAAAAGATTTTG
GTCAAACGCTGTAGAAGTGAAAGTTGGTGCGCATGTTTCGGCGTTCGAAACTTCTCAGCAGTGAAAGATA
AATGATCGTTGACCAGTTGATCAGTTGGTTTTAGAGCTAGAAATAGCAAGTTAAAATAAGGCTAGTCCGT
TATCAACTTGAAAAAGTGGCACCGAGTCGGTGGTGCTTTTTTTGTTTTTTATGTCTTCGAGTCATGTAAT
TAGTTAATCTGTCATAGGGAACAAAAGCTGGAGCTTCTTTGAAAAGATAATGTATGATTATGCTTTCACT
CATATTTATACAGAAACTTGATGTTTTCTTTCGAGTATATACAAGGTGATTACATGTACGTTTGAAGTAC
AACTCTAGATTTTGTAGTGCCCTCTTGGGCTAGCGGTAAAGGTGCGCATTTTTTCACACCCTACAATGTT
CTGTTCAAAAGATTTTGGTCAAACGCTGTAGAAGTGAAAGTTGGTGCGCATGTTTCGGCGTTCGAAACTT
CTCCGCAGTGAAAGATAAATGATCTGAAACTCTAATCCTACTATGTTTTAGAGCTAGAAATAGCAAGTTA
AAATAAGGCTAGTCCGTTATCAACTTGAAAAAGTGGCACCGAGTCGGTGGTGCTTTTTTTGTTTTTTATG
TCTTCGAGTCATGTAATTAGTTAATCGCGTGCATTCCAGCTGCATTAATGAATCGGCCAACGCGCGGGGA
GAGGCGGTTTGCGTATTGGGCGCTCTTCCGCTTCCTCGCTCACTGACTCGCTGCGCTCGGTCGTTCGGCT
GCGGCGAGCGGTATCAGCTCACTCAAAGGCGGTAATACGGTTATCCACAGAATCAGGGGATAACGCAGGA
AAGAACATGTGAGCAAAAGGCCAGCAAAAGGCCAGGAACCGTAAAAAGGCCGCGTTGCTGGCGTTTTTCC
ATAGGCTCCGCCCCCCTGACGAGCATCACAAAAATCGACGCTCAAGTCAGAGGTGGCGAAACCCGACAGG
ACTATAAAGATACCAGGCGTTTCCCCCTGGAAGCTCCCTCGTGCGCTCTCCTGTTCCGACCCTGCCGCTT
ACCGGATACCTGTCCGCCTTTCTCCCTTCGGGAAGCGTGGCGCTTTCTCATAGCTCACGCTGTAGGTATC
TCAGTTCGGTGTAGGTCGTTCGCTCCAAGCTGGGCTGTGTGCACGAACCCCCCGTTCAGCCCGACCGCTG
CGCCTTATCCGGTAACTATCGTCTTGAGTCCAACCCGGTAAGACACGACTTATCGCCACTGGCAGCAGCC
ACTGGTAACAGGATTAGCAGAGCGAGGTATGTAGGCGGTGCTACAGAGTTCTTGAAGTGGTGGCCTAACT
ACGGCTACACTAGAAGGACAGTATTTGGTATCTGCGCTCTGCTGAAGCCAGTTACCTTCGGAAAAAGAGT
TGGTAGCTCTTGATCCGGCAAACAAACCACCGCTGGTAGCGGTGGTTTTTTTGTTTGCAAGCAGCAGATT
ACGCGCAGAAAAAAAGGATCTCAAGAAGATCCTTTGATCTTTTCTACGGGGTCTGACGCTCAGTGGAACG
AAAACTCACGTTAAGGGATTTTGGTCATGAGATTATCAAAAAGGATCTTCACCTAGATCCTTTTAAATTA
AAAATGAAGTTTTAAATCAATCTAAAGTATATATGAGTAAACTTGGTCTGACAGTTACCAATGCTTAATC
AGTGAGGCACCTATCTCAGCGATCTGTCTATTTCGTTCATCCATAGTTGCCTGACTCCCCGTCGTGTAGA
TAACTACGATACGGGAGGGCTTACCATCTGGCCCCAGTGCTGCAATGATACCGCGAGACCCACGCTCACC
GGCTCCAGATTTATCAGCAATAAACCAGCCAGCCGGAAGGGCCGAGCGCAGAAGTGGTCCTGCAACTTTA
TCCGCCTCCATCCAGTCTATTAATTGTTGCCGGGAAGCTAGAGTAAGTAGTTCGCCAGTTAATAGTTTGC
GCAACGTTGTTGCCATTGCTACAGGCATCGTGGTGTCACGCTCGTCGTTTGGTATGGCTTCATTCAGCTC
CGGTTCCCAACGATCAAGGCGAGTTACATGATCCCCCATGTTGTGCAAAAAAGCGGTTAGCTCCTTCGGT
CCTCCGATCGTTGTCAGAAGTAAGTTGGCCGCAGTGTTATCACTCATGGTTATGGCAGCACTGCATAATT
CTCTTACTGTCATGCCATCCGTAAGATGCTTTTCTGTGACTGGTGAGTACTCAACCAAGTCATTCTGAGA
ATAGTGTATGCGGCGACCGAGTTGCTCTTGCCCGGCGTCAATACGGGATAATACCGCGCCACATAGCAGA
ACTTTAAAAGTGCTCATCATTGGAAAACGTTCTTCGGGGCGAAAACTCTCAAGGATCTTACCGCTGTTGA
GATCCAGTTCGATGTAACCCACTCGTGCACCCAACTGATCTTCAGCATCTTTTACTTTCACCAGCGTTTC
TGGGTGAGCAAAAACAGGAAGGCAAAATGCCGCAAAAAAGGGAATAAGGGCGACACGGAAATGTTGAATA
CTCATACTCTTCCTTTTTCAATATTATTGAAGCATTTATCAGGGTTATTGTCTCATGAGCGGATACATAT
TTGAATGTATTTAGAAAAATAAACAAATAGGGGTTCCGCGCACATTTCCCCGAAAAGTGCCACCTGAACG
AAGCATCTGTGCTTCATTTTGTAGAACAAAAATGCAACGCGAGAGCGCTAATTTTTCAAACAAAGAATCT
GAGCTGCATTTTTACAGAACAGAAATGCAACGCGAAAGCGCTATTTTACCAACGAAGAATCTGTGCTTCA
TTTTTGTAAAACAAAAATGCAACGCGAGAGCGCTAATTTTTCAAACAAAGAATCTGAGCTGCATTTTTAC
AGAACAGAAATGCAACGCGAGAGCGCTATTTTACCAACAAAGAATCTATACTTCTTTTTTGTTCTACAAA
AATGCATCCCGAGAGCGCTATTTTTCTAACAAAGCATCTTAGATTACTTTTTTTCTCCTTTGTGCGCTCT
ATAATGCAGTCTCTTGATAACTTTTTGCACTGTAGGTCCGTTAAGGTTAGAAGAAGGCTACTTTGGTGTC
TATTTTCTCTTCCATAAAAAAAGCCTGACTCCACTTCCCGCGTTTACTGATTACTAGCGAAGCTGCGGGT
GCATTTTTTCAAGATAAAGGCATCCCCGATTATATTCTATACCGATGTGGATTGCGCATACTTTGTGAAC
AGAAAGTGATAGCGTTGATGATTCTTCATTGGTCAGAAAATTATGAACGGTTTCTTCTATTTTGTCTCTA
TATACTACGTATAGGAAATGTTTACATTTTCGTATTGTTTTCGATTCACTCTATGAATAGTTCTTACTAC
AATTTTTTTGTCTAAAGAGTAATACTAGAGATAAACATAAAAAATGTAGAGGTCGAGTTTAGATGCAAGT
TCAAGGAGCGAAAGGTGGATGGGTAGGTTATATAGGGATATAGCACAGAGATATATAGCAAAGAGATACT
TTTGAGCAATGTTTGTGGAAGCGGTATTCGCAATATTTTAGTAGCTCGTTACAGTCCGGTGCGTTTTTGG
TTTTTTGAAAGTGCGTCTTCAGAGCGCTTTTGGTTTTCAAAAGCGCTCTGAAGTTCCTATACTTTCTAGA
GAATAGGAACTTCGGAATAGGAACTTCAAAGCGTTTCCGAAAACGAGCGCTTCCGAAAATGCAACGCGAG
CTGCGCACATACAGCTCACTGTTCACGTCGCACCTATATCTGCGTGTTGCCTGTATATATATATACATGA
GAAGAACGGCATAGTGCGTGTTTATGCTTAAATGCGTACTTATATGCGTCTATTTATGTAGGATGAAAGG
TAGTCTAGTACCTCCTGTGATATTATCCCATTCCATGCGGGGTATCGTATGCTTCCTTCAGCACTACCCT
TTAGCTGTTCTATATGCTGCCACTCCTCAATTGGATTAGTCTCATCCTTCAATGCTATCATTTCCTTTGA
TATTGGATCATACTAAGAAACCATTATTATCATGACATTAACCTATAAAAATAGGCGTATCACGAGGCCC
TTTCGTC
Features (pLannotate 1.2.2; 19 found; start..end, strand, type, name):
    175..518     +  promoter       TEF promoter: Ashbya gossypii TEF promoter
    525..1089    +  CDS            NrsR (fragment): nourseothricin acetyltransferase; Streptomyces noursei nat1; confers resistance to nourseothricin
   1097..1294    +  terminator     TEF terminator: Ashbya gossypii TEF terminator
   1369..1439    -  CDS            lacZα (fragment): LacZα fragment of β-galactosidase; lacZ fragment
   1472..1740    +  promoter       SNR52 promoter: promoter for the S. cerevisiae small nucleolar RNA gene SNR52
   1761..1835    +  misc_RNA       gRNA scaffold: guide RNA scaffold for the Streptococcus pyogenes CRISPR/Cas9 system
   1840..1859    +  terminator     SUP4 terminator: transcription terminator for the S. cerevisiae SUP4 tRNA gene
   1909..2177    +  promoter       SNR52 promoter: promoter for the S. cerevisiae small nucleolar RNA gene SNR52
   2198..2272    +  misc_RNA       gRNA scaffold: guide RNA scaffold for the Streptococcus pyogenes CRISPR/Cas9 system
   2277..2296    +  terminator     SUP4 terminator: transcription terminator for the S. cerevisiae SUP4 tRNA gene
   2346..2614    +  promoter       SNR52 promoter: promoter for the S. cerevisiae small nucleolar RNA gene SNR52
   2635..2709    +  misc_RNA       gRNA scaffold: guide RNA scaffold for the Streptococcus pyogenes CRISPR/Cas9 system
   2714..2733    +  terminator     SUP4 terminator: transcription terminator for the S. cerevisiae SUP4 tRNA gene
   2766..2823    -  CDS            lacI (fragment): lac repressor; lacI; The lac repressor binds to the lac operator to inhibit transcription in E. coli. This inhibition can be relieved by adding lactose or isopropyl-β-D-thiogalactopyranoside (IPTG).
   3006..3594    -  rep_origin     ori: high-copy-number ColE1/pMB1/pBR322/pUC origin of replication
   3765..4625    -  CDS            AmpR: β-lactamase; bla; confers resistance to ampicillin, carbenicillin, and related antibiotics
   4626..4730    -  promoter       AmpR promoter: bla
   4757..6099    -  rep_origin     2μ ori: yeast 2μ plasmid origin of replication
   6167..35      +  CDS            rop (fragment) (across the origin): Rop protein, which maintains plasmids at low copy number; rop
