[The description below was written by a language model from this plasmid's Addgene catalogue record and pLannotate feature annotations shown in this document.]
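Description:
pCfB3051(gRNA X-3 XI-2 XII-2) is an episomal yeast guide RNA vector from the EasyClone-MarkerFree toolkit, built to direct Cas9 to three defined chromosomal integration sites in Saccharomyces cerevisiae, designated X-3, XI-2 and XII-2. It derives from pESC-Leu, from which the GAL promoters and terminators were removed and the LEU2 marker replaced by a NatMX cassette. The backbone was also adapted for USER cloning. In E. coli the plasmid replicates at high copy from a ColE1/pUC-type origin and is selected with ampicillin through the β-lactamase gene. In yeast it is maintained by the 2μ origin and selected with nourseothricin, using the nourseothricin acetyltransferase gene flanked by the Ashbya gossypii TEF promoter and terminator. Quality control found an A40T substitution in this marker, which the depositor states does not affect plasmid function.

The payload is three tandem, same-orientation gRNA expression cassettes. Each consists of the S. cerevisiae SNR52 small nucleolar RNA promoter, a 20-nucleotide targeting sequence specific to one of the three sites, the Streptococcus pyogenes Cas9 gRNA scaffold, and the SUP4 tRNA gene terminator. No Cas9 gene is annotated on this plasmid, so the nuclease must be supplied separately. Simultaneous expression of the three guides allows Cas9 to cut all three loci at once, supporting the toolkit's stated aim of marker-less gene integration at several sites. Short lacZα, lacI and rop fragments in the annotation appear to be non-functional backbone remnants. The annotated sequence is 6,167 nt, slightly larger than the catalogue size of 6,145 bp.
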