Addgene plasmid #73293: pCfB3051(gRNA X-3 XI-2 XII-2)
Purpose: EasyClone-MarkerFree guiding RNA vector to direct Cas9 to cut at sites X-3, XI-2, and XII-2
Depositing lab: Irina Borodina. Depositing organization: Danmarks Tekniske Universitet. Publication: EasyClone-MarkerFree: A vector toolkit for marker-less integration of genes into Saccharomyces cerevisiae via CRISPR-Cas9. Jessop-Fabre MM, Jakociunas T, Stovicek V, Dai Z, Jensen MK, Keasling JD, Borodina I. Biotechnol J. 2016 Aug;11(8):1110-7. doi: 10.1002/biot.201600147. Epub 2016 Jun 23. PubMed 27166612.
Backbone
  Vector backbone: pESC-Leu
  Backbone manufacturer: Agilent
  Backbone size w/o insert (bp): 7758
  Total vector size (bp): 6145
  Modifications to backbone: Gal promoters and terminators removed and Leu selectable marker replaced with NatMX marker. Modified to accept enable USER cloning, with the 20bp recognition sequence replaced to target site X-3, XI-2, XII-2 as reported in: Ronda, C., Maury, J., Jakočiūnas, T., Jacobsen, S. A. et al., CrEdit: CRISPR mediated multi-loci gene integration in Saccharomyces cerevisiae. Microb. Cell Fact. 2015, 14, 97.
  Vector type: Yeast Expression, CRISPR ; gRNA
  Selectable markers: nourseothricin
Growth in bacteria
  Bacterial resistance: Ampicillin, 100 μg/mL
  Growth temperature: 37°C
  Growth strain: DH5alpha
  Copy number: High Copy
Gene/Insert
  Gene/Insert name: guiding RNA
  gRNA/shRNA sequence: ctaatgtgtccgcgtttcta, GTTGACCAGTTGATCAGTTG, tgaaactctaatcctactat
  Species: S. cerevisiae (budding yeast)
Terms and licenses: Academic/Nonprofit Terms; Industry Terms: Not Available to Industry
Depositor comments: Please note that mutation A40T in nourseothricin was found during Addgene's quality control. The depositor noted that this mutation does NOT affect plasmid function.
How to cite: pCfB3051(gRNA X-3 XI-2 XII-2) was a gift from Irina Borodina (Addgene plasmid # 73293 ; http://n2t.net/addgene:73293 ; RRID:Addgene_73293)
