>Addgene plasmid #73293 | pCfB3051(gRNA X-3 XI-2 XII-2) | addgene partial sequence | sequence record 166081 | pBRforEco 5'-AATAGGCGTATCACGAGGC-3'
AACCTCTGACACATGCAGCTCCCGGAGACGGTCACAGCTTGTCTGTAAGCGGATGCCGGGAGCAGACAAG
CCCGTCAGGGCGCGTCAGCGGGCTGCATTTAAATGATCTGTTTAGCTTGCCTCGTCCCCGCCGGGTCACC
CGGCCAGCGACATGGAGGCCCAGAATACCCTCCTTGACAGTCTTGACGTGCGCAGCTCAGGGGCATGATG
TGACTGTCGCCCGTACATTTAGCCCATACATCCCCATGTATAATCATTTGCATCCATACATTTTGATGGC
CGCACGGCGCGAAGCAAAAATTACGGCTCCTCGCTGCAGACCTGCGAGCAGGGAAACGCTCCCCTCACAG
ACGCGTTGAATTGTCCCCACGCCGCGCCCCTGTAGAGAAATATAAAAGGTTAGGATTTGCCACTGAGGTT
CTTCTTTCATATACTTCCTTTTAAAATCTTGCTAGGATACAGTTCTCACATCACATCCGAACATAAACAA
CCATGGGTACCACTCTTGACGACACGGCTTACCGGTACCGCACCAGTGTCCCGGGGGACGCCGAGGCCAT
CGAGGCACTGGATGGGTCCTTCACCACCGACACCGTTTTCCGCGTCACCACCACCGGGGACGGCTTCACC
CTGCGGGAGGTGCCGGTGGACCCGCCCCTGACCAAGGTGTTCCCCGACGACGAATCGGACGACGAATCGG
ACGACGGGGAGGACGGCGACCCGGACTCCCGGACGTTCGTCGCGTACGGGGACGACGGCGACCTGGCGGG
CTTCGTGGTCGTCTCGTACTCCGGCTGGAACCGCCGGCTGACCGTCGAGGACATCGAGGTCGCCCCGGAG
CACCGGGGGCACGGGGTCGGGCGCGCGTTGATGGGGCTCGCGACGGAGTTCGCCCGCGAGCGGGGCGCCG
GGCACCTCTGGCTGGAGGTCACCAACGTCAACGCACCGGCGATCCACGCGTACCGGCGGATGGGGTTCAC
CCTCTGCGGCCTGGAC
