>Addgene plasmid #73293 | pCfB3051(gRNA X-3 XI-2 XII-2) | addgene partial sequence | sequence record 166082 | pBR322ori-F 5'-GGGAAACGCCTGGTATCTTT-3'
CTGACTTGAGCGTCGATTTTTGTGATGCTCGTCAGGGGGGCGGAGCCTATGGAAAAACGCCAGCAACGCG
GCCTTTTTACGGTTCCTGGCCTTTTGCTGGCCTTTTGCTCACATGTTCTTTCCTGCGTTATCCCCTGATT
CTGTGGATAACCGTATTACCGCCTTTGAGTGAGCTGATACCGCTCGCCGCAGCCGAACGACCGAGCGCAG
CGAGTCAGTGAGCGAGGAAGCGGAAGAGCGCCCAATACGCAAACCGCCTCTCCCCGCGCGTTGGCCGATT
CATTAATGCAGCTGGAATGCACGCGATTAACTAATTACATGACTCGAAGACATAAAAAACAAAAAAAGCA
CCACCGACTCGGTGCCACTTTTTCAAGTTGATAACGGACTAGCCTTATTTTAACTTGCTATTTCTAGCTC
TAAAACATAGTAGGATTAGAGTTTCAGATCATTTATCTTTCACTGCGGAGAAGTTTCGAACGCCGAAACA
TGCGCACCAACTTTCACTTCTACAGCGTTTGACCAAAATCTTTTGAACAGAACATTGTAGGGTGTGAAAA
AATGCGCACCTTTACCGCTAGCCCAAGAGGGCACTACAAAATCTAGAGTTGTACTTCAAACGTACATGTA
ATCACCTTGTATATACTCGAAAGAAAACATCAAGTTTCTGTATAAATATGAGTGAAAGCATAATCATACA
TTATCTTTTCAAAGAAGCTCCAGCTTTTGTTCCCTATGACAGATTAACTAATTACATGACTCGAAGACAT
AAAAAACAAAAAAAGCACCACCGACTCGGTGCCACTTTTTCAAGTTGATAACGGACTAGCCTTATTTTAA
CTTGCTATTTCTAGCTCTAAAACCAACTGATCAACTGGTCAACGATCATTTATCTTTCACTGCTGAGAAG
TTTCGAACGCCGAAACATGCGCACCAACTTTCACTTCTACAGCGTTTGACCAAAATCTTTTGAACAGAAC
ATTGTAGGGTGTGAAAAT
