>Addgene plasmid #73293 | pCfB3051(gRNA X-3 XI-2 XII-2) | addgene partial sequence | sequence record 166083 | pRMC2_SEQF 5'-ATTCAGGCTGCGCAAC-3'
CTCTTCGCTATTACGCCAGCTGGAATGCGTGCGATAGGGAACAAAAGCTGGAGCTTCTTTGAAAAGATAA
TGTATGATTATGCTTTCACTCATATTTATACAGAAACTTGATGTTTTCTTTCGAGTATATACAAGGTGAT
TACATGTACGTTTGAAGTACAACTCTAGATTTTGTAGTGCCCTCTTGGGCTAGCGGTAAAGGTGCGCATT
TTTTCACACCCTACAATGTTCTGTTCAAAAGATTTTGGTCAAACGCTGTAGAAGTGAAAGTTGGTGCGCA
TGTTTCGGCGTTCGAAACTTCTCCGCAGTGAAAGATAAATGATCCTAATGTGTCCGCGTTTCTAGTTTTA
GAGCTAGAAATAGCAAGTTAAAATAAGGCTAGTCCGTTATCAACTTGAAAAAGTGGCACCGAGTCGGTGG
TGCTTTTTTTGTTTTTTATGTCTTCGAGTCATGTAATTAGTTAAGTGCAGGTAGGGAACAAAAGCTGGAG
CTTCTTTGAAAAGATAATGTATGATTATGCTTTCACTCATATTTATACAGAAACTTGATGTTTTCTTTCG
AGTATATACAAGGTGATTACATGTACGTTTGAAGTACAACTCTAGATTTTGTAGTGCCCTCTTGGGCTAG
CGGTAAAGGTGCGCATTTTTTCACACCCTACAATGTTCTGTTCAAAAGATTTTGGTCAAACGCTGTAGAA
GTGAAAGTTGGTGCGCATGTTTCGGCGTTCGAAACTTCTCAGCAGTGAAAGATAAATGATCGTTGACCAG
TTGATCAGTTGGTTTTAGAGCTAGAAATAGCAAGTTAAAATAAGGCTAGTCCGTTATCAACTTGAAAAAG
TGGCACCGAGTCGGTGGTGCTTTTTTTGTTTTTTATGTCTTCGAGTCATGTAATTAGTTAA
